Addgene plasmid #228304: pMT1342
Purpose: 2,4-Diacetylphloroglucinol (DAPG)-regulatable EGFP expression
Depositing lab: Jun Ishii. Depositing organization: Kobe University. Publication: Designing strong inducible synthetic promoters in yeasts. Tominaga M, Shima Y, Nozaki K, Ito Y, Someda M, Shoya Y, Hashii N, Obata C, Matsumoto-Kitano M, Suematsu K, Matsukawa T, Hosoya K, Hashiba N, Kondo A, Ishii J. Nat Commun. 2024 Dec 19;15(1):10653. doi: 10.1038/s41467-024-54865-z. PubMed 39702268.
Backbone
  Vector backbone: pUC19
  Vector type: Yeast Expression, Synthetic Biology
  Selectable markers: Hygromycin
Growth in bacteria
  Bacterial resistance: Ampicillin, 100 μg/mL
  Growth temperature: 37°C
  Growth strain: DH5alpha
  Copy number: High Copy
Gene/Insert
  Gene/Insert name: EGFP
  Species: Synthetic; Aequorea victoria
  Promoter: 2,4-Diacetylphloroglucinol-regulatable synthetic promoter (KpPhl1.8)
  Cloning method: Ligation Independent Cloning
Terms and licenses: Academic/Nonprofit Terms; Industry Terms: Not Available to Industry
How to cite: pMT1342 was a gift from Jun Ishii (Addgene plasmid # 228304 ; http://n2t.net/addgene:228304 ; RRID:Addgene_228304)
