[The description below was written by a language model from this plasmid's Addgene catalogue record and pLannotate feature annotations shown in this document.]
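Description:
pMT1342 is a 7.2 kb pUC19-based yeast expression construct built for synthetic biology work, in which EGFP reports the activity of a 2,4-diacetylphloroglucinol (DAPG)-regulatable synthetic promoter designated KpPhl1.8. In E. coli it is maintained as a high-copy plasmid through the ColE1/pUC origin and selected with ampicillin via the bla gene. Remnants of the pUC19 lac region (CAP site, lac promoter and operator, lacZα and MCS fragments) flank the inserted cassettes.

The EGFP coding sequence is followed by the Pichia pastoris (Komagataella phaffii) AOX1 terminator. The synthetic promoter itself is not annotated in the feature table, but the unannotated stretch immediately upstream of EGFP is where it would be expected to lie. Downstream sits a hygromycin resistance cassette, with the hph phosphotransferase gene driven by a TEF1 promoter fragment and ended by a CYC1 terminator fragment, providing the yeast selectable marker. The table also annotates a full-length Saccharomyces cerevisiae ARG4 (argininosuccinate lyase) open reading frame with a short adjacent DED81 fragment. The record does not state its role, though it could serve as an auxotrophic marker or as homology for genomic targeting. No yeast replication origin or centromere is annotated, which is consistent with use by chromosomal integration, although this is not stated.

No DAPG-responsive regulator (such as a PhlF-type protein) is annotated on the plasmid, so the regulatory factor is presumably supplied separately by the host strain or another construct. The "Kp" prefix and AOX1 terminator suggest K. phaffii as the intended host, but the record does not name one. The plasmid is used to measure DAPG-dependent promoter output by fluorescence.
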