Features (pLannotate 1.2.2; 21 found; start..end, strand, type, name):
     96..200     +  promoter       AmpR promoter: bla
    201..1061    +  CDS            AmpR: β-lactamase; bla; confers resistance to ampicillin, carbenicillin, and related antibiotics
   1232..1820    +  rep_origin     ori: high-copy-number ColE1/pMB1/pBR322/pUC origin of replication
   2003..2095    +  CDS            lacI (fragment): lac repressor; lacI; The lac repressor binds to the lac operator to inhibit transcription in E. coli. This inhibition can be relieved by adding lactose or isopropyl-β-D-thiogalactopyranoside (IPTG).
   2108..2129    +  protein_bind   CAP binding site: CAP binding activates transcription in the presence of cAMP. E. coli catabolite activator protein
   2144..2174    +  promoter       lac promoter: promoter for the E. coli lac operon
   2182..2198    +  protein_bind   lac operator: The lac repressor binds to the lac operator to inhibit transcription in E. coli. This inhibition can be relieved by adding lactose or isopropyl-β-D-thiogalactopyranoside (IPTG). lac repressor encoded by lacI
   2243..2311    +  CDS            DED81 (fragment): SYNC_SACPA - Protein inferred from homology: Swiss-Prot protein existence level 3. From Saccharomyces paradoxus (Yeast) (Saccharomyces douglasii).
   2503..3867    +  CDS            ARG4: ARLY_YEAST - Experimental evidence at protein level: Swiss-Prot protein existence level 1. From Saccharomyces cerevisiae (strain ATCC 204508 / S288c) (Baker's yeast).
   3877..3900    -  misc_feature   MCS (fragment): pUC18/19 multiple cloning site
   4169..4885    +  CDS            EGFP: EGFP is a basic (constitutively fluorescent) green fluorescent protein published in 1996, derived from Aequorea victoria. It is reported to be a rapidly-maturing weak dimer with moderate acid sensitivity.
   4894..4959    +  CDS            AOX1 (fragment): ALOX1_KOMPC - Experimental evidence at protein level: Swiss-Prot protein existence level 1. Major isoform of alcohol oxidase, which catalyzes the oxidation of methanol to formaldehyde and hydrogen peroxide, the first step in the methanol utilization pathway of methylotrophic yeasts. From Komagataella phaffii (strain ATCC 76273 / CBS 7435 / CECT 11047 / NRRL Y-11430 / Wegner 21-1) (Yeast) (Pichia pastoris).
   4963..5209    +  terminator     AOX1 terminator: Pichia pastoris AOX1; transcription terminator for AOX1
   5230..5255    -  misc_feature   MCS (fragment): pUC18/19 multiple cloning site
   5254..5592    +  promoter       TEF1 promoter (fragment): S. cerevisiae TEF1; promoter for EF-1α
   5606..6628    +  CDS            hph: KHYB_ECOLX - Experimental evidence at protein level: Swiss-Prot protein existence level 1. The aminoglycoside phosphotransferases achieve inactivation of their antibiotic substrates by phosphorylation. Only phosphorylates hygromycin and closely related compounds such as demethyl analogs and destomycin. From Escherichia coli.
   6643..6756    +  terminator     CYC1 terminator (fragment): S. cerevisiae CYC1; transcription terminator for CYC1
   6759..6816    -  CDS            lacI (fragment): lac repressor; lacI; The lac repressor binds to the lac operator to inhibit transcription in E. coli. This inhibition can be relieved by adding lactose or isopropyl-β-D-thiogalactopyranoside (IPTG).
   6834..6991    +  CDS            lacZα (fragment): LacZα fragment of β-galactosidase; lacZ fragment
   6997..7096    -  misc_feature   bom (fragment): basis of mobility region from pBR322
   7198..1       -  CDS            rop (fragment) (across the origin): Rop protein, which maintains plasmids at low copy number; rop
>Addgene plasmid #228304 | pMT1342 | addgene full sequence | sequence record 457087 | Addgene NGS Result
GACGAAAGGGCCTCGTGATACGCCTATTTTTATAGGTTAATGTCATGATAATAATGGTTTCTTAGACGTC
AGGTGGCACTTTTCGGGGAAATGTGCGCGGAACCCCTATTTGTTTATTTTTCTAAATACATTCAAATATG
TATCCGCTCATGAGACAATAACCCTGATAAATGCTTCAATAATATTGAAAAAGGAAGAGTATGAGTATTC
AACATTTCCGTGTCGCCCTTATTCCCTTTTTTGCGGCATTTTGCCTTCCTGTTTTTGCTCACCCAGAAAC
GCTGGTGAAAGTAAAAGATGCTGAAGATCAGTTGGGTGCACGAGTGGGTTACATCGAACTGGATCTCAAC
AGCGGTAAGATCCTTGAGAGTTTTCGCCCCGAAGAACGTTTTCCAATGATGAGCACTTTTAAAGTTCTGC
TATGTGGCGCGGTATTATCCCGTATTGACGCCGGGCAAGAGCAACTCGGTCGCCGCATACACTATTCTCA
GAATGACTTGGTTGAGTACTCACCAGTCACAGAAAAGCATCTTACGGATGGCATGACAGTAAGAGAATTA
TGCAGTGCTGCCATAACCATGAGTGATAACACTGCGGCCAACTTACTTCTGACAACGATCGGAGGACCGA
AGGAGCTAACCGCTTTTTTGCACAACATGGGGGATCATGTAACTCGCCTTGATCGTTGGGAACCGGAGCT
GAATGAAGCCATACCAAACGACGAGCGTGACACCACGATGCCTGTAGCAATGGCAACAACGTTGCGCAAA
CTATTAACTGGCGAACTACTTACTCTAGCTTCCCGGCAACAATTAATAGACTGGATGGAGGCGGATAAAG
TTGCAGGACCACTTCTGCGCTCGGCCCTTCCGGCTGGCTGGTTTATTGCTGATAAATCTGGAGCCGGTGA
GCGTGGGTCTCGCGGTATCATTGCAGCACTGGGGCCAGATGGTAAGCCCTCCCGTATCGTAGTTATCTAC
ACGACGGGGAGTCAGGCAACTATGGATGAACGAAATAGACAGATCGCTGAGATAGGTGCCTCACTGATTA
AGCATTGGTAACTGTCAGACCAAGTTTACTCATATATACTTTAGATTGATTTAAAACTTCATTTTTAATT
TAAAAGGATCTAGGTGAAGATCCTTTTTGATAATCTCATGACCAAAATCCCTTAACGTGAGTTTTCGTTC
CACTGAGCGTCAGACCCCGTAGAAAAGATCAAAGGATCTTCTTGAGATCCTTTTTTTCTGCGCGTAATCT
GCTGCTTGCAAACAAAAAAACCACCGCTACCAGCGGTGGTTTGTTTGCCGGATCAAGAGCTACCAACTCT
TTTTCCGAAGGTAACTGGCTTCAGCAGAGCGCAGATACCAAATACTGTTCTTCTAGTGTAGCCGTAGTTA
GGCCACCACTTCAAGAACTCTGTAGCACCGCCTACATACCTCGCTCTGCTAATCCTGTTACCAGTGGCTG
CTGCCAGTGGCGATAAGTCGTGTCTTACCGGGTTGGACTCAAGACGATAGTTACCGGATAAGGCGCAGCG
GTCGGGCTGAACGGGGGGTTCGTGCACACAGCCCAGCTTGGAGCGAACGACCTACACCGAACTGAGATAC
CTACAGCGTGAGCTATGAGAAAGCGCCACGCTTCCCGAAGGGAGAAAGGCGGACAGGTATCCGGTAAGCG
GCAGGGTCGGAACAGGAGAGCGCACGAGGGAGCTTCCAGGGGGAAACGCCTGGTATCTTTATAGTCCTGT
CGGGTTTCGCCACCTCTGACTTGAGCGTCGATTTTTGTGATGCTCGTCAGGGGGGCGGAGCCTATGGAAA
AACGCCAGCAACGCGGCCTTTTTACGGTTCCTGGCCTTTTGCTGGCCTTTTGCTCACATGTTCTTTCCTG
CGTTATCCCCTGATTCTGTGGATAACCGTATTACCGCCTTTGAGTGAGCTGATACCGCTCGCCGCAGCCG
AACGACCGAGCGCAGCGAGTCAGTGAGCGAGGAAGCGGAAGAGCGCCCAATACGCAAACCGCCTCTCCCC
GCGCGTTGGCCGATTCATTAATGCAGCTGGCACGACAGGTTTCCCGACTGGAAAGCGGGCAGTGAGCGCA
ACGCAATTAATGTGAGTTAGCTCACTCATTAGGCACCCCAGGCTTTACACTTTATGCTTCCGGCTCGTAT
GTTGTGTGGAATTGTGAGCGGATAACAATTTCACACAGGAAACAGCTATGACCATGATTACGCCGCTAGC
CATGGTTGTGCGACAGATTCACTGTGAAAGACTGTTCATTATACCCACGTTTCACTGGGAGATGTAAGCC
TTAGGTGTTTTACCCTGATTAGATAATACAATAACCAACAGAAATACGAGAATCTAAACTAATTTCGATG
ATTCATTTTTCTTTTTACCGCGCTGCCTCTTTTGGCAATTCTTTCACCTATATTCTACCTTCTCTTTCCT
TTTGTTCTAAACTTATTACCAGCTATCTATGTCGAATCAAGAAGAAGGACTTAAACTGTGGGGTGGCAGG
TTTACTGGGGCTACTGACCCCTTGATGGATTTGTATAACGCTTCCTTACCTTACGACAAGAAAATGTACA
AGGTGGATTTAGAAGGAACAAAAGTTTACACTGAGGGCCTGGAGAAAATTAATTTGCTAACTAAAGACGA
ACTAAGTGAGATTCATCGTGGTCTCAAATTGATTGAAGCAGAGTGGGCAGAAGGGAAGTTTGTTGAGAAG
CCAGGGGATGAGGATATTCACACTGCTAATGAACGTCGCTTGGGTGAGTTGATTGGTCGTGGAATCTCTG
GTAAGGTTCATACCGGAAGGTCTAGAAATGATCAAGTTGCCACTGATATGCGGTTGTATGTCAGAGACAA
TCTAACTCAGTTGGCTGACTATCTGAAGCAGTTCATTCAAGTAATCATCAAGAGAGCTGAACAGGAAATA
GACGTCTTGATGCCCGGTTATACTCACTTGCAAAGAGCTCAACCAATCAGATGGTCTCACTGGTTGAGCA
TGTATGCTACCTATTTCACTGAAGATTATGAGAGACTGAATCAAATCGTTAAAAGGTTGAACAAATCCCC
ATTGGGAGCTGGAGCTTTGGCTGGTCATCCTTATGGAATTGATCGTGAATACATTGCTGAGAGATTAGGG
TTTGATTCTGTTATTGGTAATTCTTTGGCCGCTGTTTCAGACAGAGATTTTGTAGTCGAAACCATGTTCT
GGTCTTCGTTGTTTATGAATCATATTTCTCGATTCTCAGAAGATTTGATCATTTACTCCACTGGAGAGTT
TGGATTTATCAAGTTGGCAGATGCTTATTCTACTGGATCTTCTCTGATGCCTCAAAAAAAAAACCCAGAC
TCTTTGGAGTTATTGAGGGGTAAATCTGGTAGATGTTTTGGGGCCTTGGCTGGTTTCCTCATGTCTATTA
AGTCCATTCCGTCAACCTATAACAAAGATATGCAAGAGGATAAGGAGCCTTTATTTGATACTCTAATCAC
TGTAGAGCACTCGATTTTGATAGCATCCGGTGTAGTTTCTACCTTGAACATTGATGCCGAACGAATGAAG
AATGCTCTAACTATGGATATGCTGGCTACAGATCTTGCCGACTATTTAGTTAGAAGGGGAGTTCCATTCA
GAGAAACTCACCACATTTCTGGTGAATGTGTCAGACAAGCCGAGGAGTTGAACCTTTCTGGTATTGATCA
GTTGTCCCTCGAACAATTGAAATCCATTGACTCCCGTTTTGAGGCTGATGTGGCTTCAACGTTTGACTTT
GAAGCCAGTGTTGAAAAAAGAACTGCCACCGGAGGAACTTCTAAGACTGCTGTTTTAAAGCAATTGGATG
CACTGAATGAAAAGCTAGAGTCTTGACTGCAGGTCGACTCTAGAGGATCCATGATACGAAACGTACCGTA
TCGTTAAGGTCTTTTCCTCCTGCCTTTTTTAGCCTCAGGTCTCGGTTAGCCTCTAGGCAAATTCTGGTCT
TCATACCTATATCAACTTTTCATCAGATAGCCTTTGGGTTCAAAAAAGAACTAAAGCAGGATGCCTGATA
TATAAATCCCAGATGATCTGCTTTTGAAACTATTTTCAGTATCTTGATTCGTTTACTTACAAACAACTAT
TGTTGATTTTATCTGGAGAATAATCGAACAAAACTAGTATGGTTTCTAAGGGTGAAGAGTTGTTCACTGG
TGTTGTTCCAATCTTGGTTGAGTTGGACGGTGACGTTAACGGACACAAGTTCTCTGTTTCTGGTGAAGGT
GAGGGTGACGCTACTTACGGAAAGTTGACTTTGAAGTTCATCTGTACTACTGGTAAGTTGCCAGTTCCAT
GGCCAACTTTGGTTACTACTTTGACTTACGGTGTTCAGTGTTTCTCCAGATACCCAGACCACATGAAGCA
GCACGATTTCTTCAAGTCTGCTATGCCAGAGGGTTACGTTCAAGAGAGAACTATCTTCTTCAAGGACGAC
GGTAACTACAAGACTAGAGCTGAGGTTAAGTTCGAGGGTGACACATTGGTTAACAGAATCGAGTTGAAGG
GTATCGACTTCAAAGAGGACGGAAACATCTTGGGTCACAAGTTGGAGTACAACTACAACTCCCACAACGT
TTACATCATGGCTGACAAGCAGAAGAACGGTATCAAGGTTAACTTCAAGATCAGACACAACATCGAGGAC
GGTTCCGTTCAATTGGCTGACCACTACCAACAGAACACTCCAATTGGTGACGGTCCAGTTTTGTTGCCAG
ACAACCACTACTTGTCCACTCAATCCGCTTTGTCCAAGGACCCAAACGAGAAGAGAGATCACATGGTTTT
GTTGGAGTTCGTTACTGCTGCTGGTATCACTTTGGGTATGGACGAGTTGTACAAGTAACTCGAGCCTTAG
ACATGACTGTTCCTCAGTTCAAGTTGGGCACTTACGAGAAGACCGGTCTTGCTAGATTCTAATCAAGAGG
ATGTCAGAATGCCATTTGCCTGAGAGATGCAGGCTTCATTTTTGATACTTTTTTATTTGTAACCTATATA
GTATAGGATTTTTTTTGTCATTTTGTTTCTTCTCGTACGAGCTTGCTCCTGATCAGCCTATCTCGCAGCT
GATGAATATCTTGTGGTAGGGGTTTGGGAAAATCATTCGAGTTTGATGTTTTTCTTGGTATTTCCCACTC
CTCTTCAGAGTACAGAAGATTAAGTGAGACGTTCGTTTGTGCAAGCTTAGATCCCCGGGTACCGAGCTCG
AATTCGCCGTACCACTTCAAAACACCCAAGCACAGCATACTAAATTTCCCCTCTTTCTTCCTCTAGGGTG
TCGTTAATTACCCGTACTAAAGGTTTGGAAAAGAAAAAAGAGACCGCCTCGTTTCTTTTTCTTCGTCGAA
AAAGGCAATAAAAATTTTTATCACGTTTCTTTTTCTTGAAAATTTTTTTTTTTGATTTTTTTCTCTTTCG
ATGACCTCCCATTGATATTTAAGTTAATAAACGGTCTTCAATTTCTCAAGTTTCAGTTTCATTTTTCTTG
TTCTATTACAACTTTTTTTACTTCTTGCTCATTAGAAAGAAAGCATAGCAATCTAATCTAAGTTTTAATT
ACAAAATGAAGAAGCCAGAGTTGACTGCTACTTCCGTTGAGAAGTTCTTGATCGAGAAGTTCGACTCCGT
TTCCGACTTGATGCAATTGTCTGAAGGTGAAGAGTCCAGAGCTTTCTCCTTTGACGTTGGTGGTAGAGGT
TACGTTTTGAGAGTTAATTCCTGTGCTGACGGTTTCTACAAGGACAGATACGTTTACAGACACTTCGCTT
CCGCTGCTTTGCCAATTCCAGAGGTTTTGGACATTGGTGAGTTCTCCGAGTCCTTGACTTACTGTATCTC
CAGAAGAGCTCAGGGAGTTACATTGCAAGACTTGCCAGAAACTGAGTTGCCAGCTGTTTTGCAACCAGTT
GCTGAAGCTATGGACGCTATTGCTGCTGCTGACTTGTCTCAAACTTCTGGTTTTGGTCCATTCGGTCCAC
AGGGTATTGGTCAGTACACTACTTGGAGAGACTTCATCTGTGCTATCGCTGACCCACATGTTTACCACTG
GCAAACTGTTATGGACGATACTGTTTCCGCTTCCGTTGCTCAGGCTTTGGACGAATTGATGTTGTGGGCT
GAAGATTGTCCTGAGGTTAGACATTTGGTTCACGCTGACTTCGGTTCCAACAACGTTTTGACTGACAACG
GTAGAATCACTGCTGTTATCGACTGGTCCGAAGCTATGTTCGGTGACTCTCAATACGAGGTTGCTAACAT
CTTCTTTTGGAGACCATGGTTGGCTTGTATGGAACAGCAGACTAGATACTTCGAGAGAAGACACCCAGAA
TTGGCTGGTTCCCCAAGATTGAGAGCTTACATGTTGAGAATCGGTTTGGACCAGTTGTACCAGTCCTTGG
TTGATGGTAACTTCGATGATGCTGCTTGGGCTCAAGGTAGATGTGACGCTATCGTTAGATCCGGTGCTGG
TACTGTTGGTAGAACTCAGATTGCTAGAAGATCCGCTGCTGTTTGGACTGACGGTTGTGTTGAAGTTTTG
GCTGACTCCGGTAACAGAAGACCATCCACTAGACCAAGAGCTAAAGAGGTTGGTAGAGTTTAAGTATTAA
GAACGTTATTTATATTTCAAATTTTTCTTTTTTTTCTCTACAGACGCTGTACGCATGTAACATTATACTG
AAAACCTTGCTTGAGAAGGTTTTGGGACGCTCGAAGATCCAGCTGCATTAATGAATCGGCCAACGCGCGG
GGAGAGGCGGTTTGCGTATTGGGCGCTCTTCCGCTTCCTCGGAATTCACTGGCCGTCGTTTTACAACGTC
GTGACTGGGAAAACCCTGGCGTTACCCAACTTAATCGCCTTGCAGCACATCCCCCTTTCGCCAGCTGGCG
TAATAGCGAAGAGGCCCGCACCGATCGCCCTTCCCAACAGTTGCGCAGCCTGAATGGCGAATGGCGCCTG
ATGCGGTATTTTCTCCTTACGCATCTGTGCGGTATTTCACACCGCATATGGTGCACTCTCAGTACAATCT
GCTCTGATGCCGCATAGTTAAGCCAGCCCCGACACCCGCCAACACCCGCTGACGCGCCCTGACGGGCTTG
TCTGCTCCCGGCATCCGCTTACAGACAAGCTGTGACCGTCTCCGGGAGCTGCATGTGTCAGAGGTTTTCA
CCGTCATCACCGAAACGCGCGA
